Addgene plasmid #47984: pICH41233
Purpose: (Empty Backbone)
Depositing lab: Sylvestre Marillonnet. Depositing organization: Leibniz Institute of Plant Biochemistry (IPB). Publication: A modular cloning system for standardized assembly of multigene constructs. Weber E, Engler C, Gruetzner R, Werner S, Marillonnet S. PLoS One. 2011 Feb 18;6(2):e16765. doi: 10.1371/journal.pone.0016765. PubMed 21364738.
Backbone
  Vector backbone: pUC19-derived
  Backbone manufacturer: self-made
  Backbone size (bp): 2247
  Vector type: Unspecified
  Selectable markers: LacZ alpha
Growth in bacteria
  Bacterial resistance: Spectinomycin, 50 μg/mL
  Growth temperature: 37°C
  Growth strain: DH10B
  Copy number: High Copy
Gene/Insert
  Gene/Insert name: None
Terms and licenses: Academic/Nonprofit Terms; Industry Terms: Not Available to Industry
Depositor comments: level 0 cloning vector
How to cite: pICH41233 was a gift from Sylvestre Marillonnet (Addgene plasmid # 47984 ; http://n2t.net/addgene:47984 ; RRID:Addgene_47984)
