[The description below was written by a language model from this plasmid's Addgene catalogue record and pLannotate feature annotations shown in this document.]
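Description:
pICH41233 is an empty level 0 cloning vector from a modular cloning (MoClo) system designed for the standardized assembly of multigene constructs. It is a self-made, pUC19-derived plasmid with no insert. The catalogue lists a backbone of 2,247 bp, while the deposited full sequence is 2,845 nt; the difference presumably corresponds to the replaceable lacZα selection cassette, though the record does not say so explicitly. It is maintained in E. coli at high copy number from a ColE1/pUC-type origin of replication. Selection is with spectinomycin, conferred by an aadA aminoglycoside adenylyltransferase gene that also gives streptomycin resistance. This gene sits downstream of a bla (AmpR) promoter, flanked by short remnants of an integron integrase and a gentamicin acetyltransferase gene. These fragments, like the partial lacI and bom annotations, appear to be non-functional leftovers of the sequences from which the marker and backbone were derived.

The functional cloning region is a lacZα cassette comprising a CAP binding site, lac promoter, lac operator, a pUC18/19 multiple cloning site and a lacZα fragment. LacZα is listed as the selectable marker, which allows blue/white screening in an α-complementing host: colonies in which the cassette has been replaced by a cloned fragment lose β-galactosidase activity. In modular cloning schemes, level 0 vectors receive individual basic parts such as promoters, coding sequences or terminators, which are later combined into transcription units and multigene constructs. The feature table does not annotate the type IIS restriction sites or fusion overhangs, so the record does not state which class of part this acceptor is meant to hold.
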