Features (pLannotate 1.2.2; 12 found; start..end, strand, type, name):
    110..214     +  promoter       AmpR promoter: bla
    205..285     -  CDS            int (fragment): INT2_ECOLX - Protein inferred from homology: Swiss-Prot protein existence level 3. Putative integrase believed to be involved in the insertion of antibiotic resistance genes into plasmids and transposons. From Escherichia coli.
    371..427     +  CDS            GmR (fragment): gentamycin acetyltransferase; aacC1; confers resistance to gentamycin
    434..1222    +  CDS            aadA: S3AD_ECOLX - Experimental evidence at protein level: Swiss-Prot protein existence level 1. Mediates bacterial resistance to the antibiotics streptomycin and spectinomycin. From Escherichia coli.
   1396..1984    +  rep_origin     ori: high-copy-number ColE1/pMB1/pBR322/pUC origin of replication
   2167..2283    +  CDS            lacI (fragment): LACI_ECOLI - Experimental evidence at protein level: Swiss-Prot protein existence level 1. Repressor of the lactose operon. Binds allolactose as an inducer. From Escherichia coli (strain K12).
   2299..2320    +  protein_bind   CAP binding site: CAP binding activates transcription in the presence of cAMP. E. coli catabolite activator protein
   2335..2365    +  promoter       lac promoter: promoter for the E. coli lac operon
   2373..2389    +  protein_bind   lac operator: The lac repressor binds to the lac operator to inhibit transcription in E. coli. This inhibition can be relieved by adding lactose or isopropyl-β-D-thiogalactopyranoside (IPTG). lac repressor encoded by lacI
   2426..2482    -  misc_feature   MCS: pUC18/19 multiple cloning site
   2479..2636    +  CDS            lacZα (fragment): LacZα fragment of β-galactosidase; lacZ fragment
   2642..2741    -  misc_feature   bom (fragment): basis of mobility region from pBR322
>Addgene plasmid #47984 | pICH41233 | depositor full sequence | sequence record 68984 | Full Sequence
GTGGCTCTTCAGTGGACGAAAGGGCCTCGTGATACGCCTATTTTTATAGGTTAATGTCATGATAATAATG
GTTTCTTAGACGTCAGGTGGCACTTTTCGGGGAAATGTGCGCGGAACCCCTATTTGTTTATTTTTCTAAA
TACATTCAAATATGTATCCGCTCATGAGACAATAACCCTGATAAATGCTTCAATAATATTGAAAAAGGAA
GAGTATGCGCTCACGCAACTGGTCCAGAACCTTGACCGAACGCAGCGGTGGTAACGGCGCAGTGGCGGTT
TTCATGGCTTGTTATGACTGTTTTTTTGGGGTACAGTCTATGCCTCGGGCATCCAAGCAGCAAGCGCGTT
ACGCCGTGGGTCGATGTTTGATGTTATGGAGCAGCAACGATGTTACGCAGCAGGGCAGTCGCCCTAAAAC
AAAGTTAAACATCATGAGGGAAGCGGTGATCGCCGAAGTATCGACTCAACTATCAGAGGTAGTTGGCGTC
ATCGAGCGCCATCTCGAACCGACGTTGCTGGCCGTACATTTGTACGGCTCCGCAGTGGATGGCGGCCTGA
AGCCACACAGCGATATTGATTTGCTGGTTACGGTGACCGTAAGGCTTGATGAAACAACGCGGCGAGCTTT
GATCAACGACCTTTTGGAAACTTCGGCTTCCCCTGGAGAGAGCGAGATTCTCCGCGCTGTAGAAGTCACC
ATTGTTGTGCACGACGACATCATTCCGTGGCGTTATCCAGCTAAGCGCGAACTGCAATTTGGAGAATGGC
AGCGCAATGACATTCTTGCAGGTATCTTCGAGCCAGCCACGATCGACATTGATCTGGCTATCTTGCTGAC
AAAAGCAAGAGAACATAGCGTTGCCTTGGTAGGTCCAGCGGCGGAGGAACTCTTTGATCCGGTTCCTGAA
CAGGATCTATTTGAGGCGCTAAATGAAACCTTAACGCTATGGAACTCGCCGCCCGACTGGGCTGGCGATG
AGCGAAATGTAGTGCTTACGTTGTCCCGCATTTGGTACAGCGCAGTAACCGGCAAAATCGCGCCGAAGGA
TGTCGCTGCCGACTGGGCAATGGAGCGCCTGCCGGCCCAGTATCAGCCCGTCATACTTGAAGCTAGACAG
GCTTATCTTGGACAAGAAGAAGATCGCTTGGCCTCGCGCGCAGATCAGTTGGAAGAATTTGTCCATTACG
TAAAAGGCGAGATCACCAAGGTAGTCGGCAAATAACTGTCAGACCAAGTTTACTCATATATACTTTAGAT
TGATTTAAAACTTCATTTTTAATTTAAAAGGATCTAGGTGAAGATCCTTTTTGATAATCTCATGACCAAA
ATCCCTTAACGTGAGTTTTCGTTCCACTGAGCGTCAGACCCCGTAGAAAAGATCAAAGGATCTTCTTGAG
ATCCTTTTTTTCTGCGCGTAATCTGCTGCTTGCAAACAAAAAAACCACCGCTACCAGCGGTGGTTTGTTT
GCCGGATCAAGAGCTACCAACTCTTTTTCCGAAGGTAACTGGCTTCAGCAGAGCGCAGATACCAAATACT
GTCCTTCTAGTGTAGCCGTAGTTAGGCCACCACTTCAAGAACTCTGTAGCACCGCCTACATACCTCGCTC
TGCTAATCCTGTTACCAGTGGCTGCTGCCAGTGGCGATAAGTCGTGTCTTACCGGGTTGGACTCAAGACG
ATAGTTACCGGATAAGGCGCAGCGGTCGGGCTGAACGGGGGGTTCGTGCACACAGCCCAGCTTGGAGCGA
ACGACCTACACCGAACTGAGATACCTACAGCGTGAGCTATGAGAAAGCGCCACGCTTCCCGAAGGGAGAA
AGGCGGACAGGTATCCGGTAAGCGGCAGGGTCGGAACAGGAGAGCGCACGAGGGAGCTTCCAGGGGGAAA
CGCCTGGTATCTTTATAGTCCTGTCGGGTTTCGCCACCTCTGACTTGAGCGTCGATTTTTGTGATGCTCG
TCAGGGGGGCGGAGCCTATGGAAAAACGCCAGCAACGCGGCCTTTTTACGGTTCCTGGCCTTTTGCTGGC
CTTTTGCTCACATGTTCTTTCCTGCGTTATCCCCTGATTCTGTGGATAACCGTATTACCGCCTTTGAGTG
AGCTGATACCGCTCGCCGCAGCCGAACGACCGAGCGCAGCGAGTCAGTGAGCGAGGAAGCGGAAGAGCGC
CCAATACGCAAACCGCCTCTCCCCGCGCGTTGGCCGATTCATTAATCACTCTGTGGTCTCAGGAGTTGTC
TTCGCAGCTGGCACGACAGGTTTCCCGACTGGAAAGCGGGCAGTGAGCGCAACGCAATTAATGTGAGTTA
GCTCACTCATTAGGCACCCCAGGCTTTACACTTTATGCTTCCGGCTCGTATGTTGTGTGGAATTGTGAGC
GGATAACAATTTCACACAGGAAACAGCTATGACCATGATTACGCCAAGCTTGCATGCCTGCAGGTCGACT
CTAGAGGATCCCCGGGTACCGAGCTCGAATTCACTGGCCGTCGTTTTACAACGTCGTGACTGGGAAAACC
CTGGCGTTACCCAACTTAATCGCCTTGCAGCACATCCCCCTTTCGCCAGCTGGCGTAATAGCGAAGAGGC
CCGCACCGATCGCCCTTCCCAACAGTTGCGCAGCCTGAATGGCGAATGGCGCCTGATGCGGTATTTTCTC
CTTACGCATCTGTGCGGTATTTCACACCGCATATGGTGCACTCTCAGTACAATCTGCTCTGATGCCGCAT
AGTTAAGCCAGCCCCGACACCCGCCAACACCCGCTGACGCGCCCTGACGGGCTTGTCTGCTCCCGGCATC
CGCTTACAGACAAGCTGTGACGAAGACAATACTTGAGACCACGAA
