>Addgene plasmid #47984 | pICH41233 | addgene partial sequence | sequence record 70949 | MoCloF 5'-agcgaggaagcggaagagcg-3'
CGCCTCTCCCCGCGCGTTGGCCGATTCATTAATCACTCTGTGGTCTCAGGAGTTGTCTTCGCAGCTGGCA
CGACAGGTTTCCCGACTGGAAAGCGGGCAGTGAGCGCAACGCAATTAATGTGAGTTAGCTCACTCATTAG
GCACCCCAGGCTTTACACTTTATGCTTCCGGCTCGTATGTTGTGTGGAATTGTGAGCGGATAACAATTTC
ACACAGGAAACAGCTATGACCATGATTACGCCAAGCTTGCATGCCTGCAGGTCGACTCTAGAGGATCCCC
GGGTACCGAGCTCGAATTCACTGGCCGTCGTTTTACAACGTCGTGACTGGGAAAACCCTGGCGTTACCCA
ACTTAATCGCCTTGCAGCACATCCCCCTTTCGCCAGCTGGCGTAATAGCGAAGAGGCCCGCACCGATCGC
CCTTCCCAACAGTTGCGCAGCCTGAATGGCGAATGGCGCCTGATGCGGTATTTTCTCCTTACGCATCTGT
GCGGTATTTCACACCGCATATGGTGCACTCTCAGTACAATCTGCTCTGATGCCGCATAGTTAAGCCAGCC
CCGACACCCGCCAACACCCGCTGACGCGCCCTGACGGGCTTGTCTGCTCCCGGCATCCGCTTACAGACAA
GCTGTGACGAAGACAATACTTGAGACCACGAAGTGGCTCTTCAGTGGACGAAAGGGCCTCGTGATACGCC
TATTTTTATAGGTTAATGTCATGATAATAATGGTTTCTTAGACGTCAGGTGGCACTTTTCGGGGAAATGT
GCGCGGAACCCCTATTTGTTTATTTTTCTAAATACATTCAAATATGTATCCGCTCATGAGACAATAACCC
TGATAAATGCTTCAATAATATTGAAAAAGGAAGAGTATGCGCTCACGCAACTGGTCCAGAACCTTGACCG
AACGCAGCGGTGGTAACGGCGCAGTGGCGGTTTTCATGGCTTGTTATGACTGTTTTTTTGGGGTACAGTC
TATGCCTCGGGCATCCAAGCAGCAAGCGCGTTACGCCGTGGGTCGATGTTTGATGTTATGGAGCAGCAAC
GATGTTACGCAGCAGGGCAGTCGCCCTAAAACAAAGTTAAACATCATGAGGG
